Addgene plasmid #243799: pAVEC0_Empty
Purpose: (Empty Backbone) pAVEC0 backbone with no fluorophores or tags
Depositing lab: Jacob Brunkard. Depositing organization: University of Wisconsin, Madison. Publication: Seamless, modular binary vectors for plant cell and molecular biology. Greenhalgh R, Horner W, Klimpel KA, Chatterjee S, Scarpin MR, Brunkard JO. Plant Biotechnol J. 2025 Jun 26. doi: 10.1111/pbi.70233. PubMed 40574375.
Backbone
  Vector backbone: pAVEC0
  Backbone manufacturer: Brunkard Lab
  Vector type: Plant Expression ; Agrobacterium mediated transformation
  Promoter: 35S
Growth in bacteria
  Bacterial resistance: Kanamycin, 50 μg/mL
  Growth temperature: 37°C
  Growth strain: DH5alpha
  Copy number: Unknown
Gene/Insert
  Cloning method: Gibson Cloning
Terms and licenses: Academic/Nonprofit Terms; Industry Terms: Not Available to Industry
How to cite: pAVEC0_Empty was a gift from Jacob Brunkard (Addgene plasmid # 243799 ; http://n2t.net/addgene:243799 ; RRID:Addgene_243799)
