[The description below was written by a language model from this plasmid's Addgene catalogue record and pLannotate feature annotations shown in this document.]
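Description:
pAVEC0_Empty is a compact (about 6.4 kb) binary vector for plant expression by Agrobacterium-mediated transformation. It is the empty member of the pAVEC0 backbone family, carrying no fluorophores or epitope tags. It replicates in E. coli from a high-copy ColE1/pUC-type origin. In Agrobacterium it is maintained by the pVS1 module from a Pseudomonas plasmid, made up of the oriV origin, the RepA replication protein and the StaA stability protein. Selection in bacteria is by kanamycin, through an aph(3')-Ia aminoglycoside phosphotransferase gene that lies in the backbone next to the origin.

The plant-facing region begins with two tandem copies of the octopine-type left border T-DNA repeat. Duplicated left borders are generally used to improve termination of T-DNA transfer and reduce backbone read-through. Downstream sits an expression cassette with a CaMV 35S promoter preceded by an additional 35S fragment, an arrangement consistent with a duplicated-enhancer 35S. This is followed by the tobacco mosaic virus Ω 5' leader, which enhances translation, and then a fragment of the CaMV polyadenylation signal. The unannotated gap of roughly 180 bp between Ω and the terminator is presumably where a coding sequence is inserted, and the record lists Gibson assembly as the cloning method.

The automated annotation identifies neither a right border repeat nor a plant selectable marker. There is also an unannotated stretch of about 700 bp between the left borders and the promoter, so these elements may be absent or simply unrecognised. The vector serves as a starting point for strong constitutive expression of untagged genes of interest in plant cells.
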