Features (pLannotate 1.2.2; 11 found; start..end, strand, type, name):
      1..589     +  rep_origin     ori: high-copy-number ColE1/pMB1/pBR322/pUC origin of replication
    827..1456    +  CDS            pVS1 StaA: stability protein from the Pseudomonas plasmid pVS1 (Heeb et al., 2000)
   1885..2958    +  CDS            pVS1 RepA: replication protein from the Pseudomonas plasmid pVS1 (Heeb et al., 2000)
   3024..3218    +  rep_origin     pVS1 oriV: origin of replication for the Pseudomonas plasmid pVS1 (Heeb et al., 2000)
   3385..3408    +  misc_feature   LB T-DNA repeat: left border repeat from octopine Ach5 T-DNA
   3430..3453    +  misc_feature   LB T-DNA repeat: left border repeat from octopine Ach5 T-DNA
   4164..4464    +  promoter       CaMV 35S promoter (fragment): strong constitutive promoter from cauliflower mosaic virus
   4465..4806    +  promoter       CaMV 35S promoter: strong constitutive promoter from cauliflower mosaic virus
   4822..4877    +  misc_feature   TMV Ω: translational enhancer from the tobacco mosaic virus 5'-leader sequence (Gallie et al., 1988)
   5062..5221    +  polyA_signal   CaMV poly(A) signal (fragment): cauliflower mosaic virus polyadenylation signal
   5437..6246    +  CDS            KanR: aminoglycoside phosphotransferase; aph(3')-Ia; confers resistance to kanamycin in bacteria or G418 (Geneticin®) in eukaryotes
>Addgene plasmid #243799 | pAVEC0_Empty | addgene full sequence | sequence record 494823 | Addgene NGS Result
TTGAGATCCTTTTTTTCTGCGCGTAATCTGCTGCTTGCAAACAAAAAAACCACCGCTACCAGCGGTGGTT
TGTTTGCCGGATCAAGAGCTACCAACTCTTTTTCCGAAGGTAACTGGCTTCAGCAGAGCGCAGATACCAA
ATACTGTTCTTCTAGTGTAGCCGTAGTTAGGCCACCACTTCAAGAACTCTGTAGCACCGCCTACATACCT
CGCTCTGCTAATCCTGTTACCAGTGGCTGCTGCCAGTGGCGATAAGTCGTGTCTTACCGGGTTGGACTCA
AGACGATAGTTACCGGATAAGGCGCAGCGGTCGGGCTGAACGGGGGGTTCGTGCACACAGCCCAGCTTGG
AGCGAACGACCTACACCGAACTGAGATACCTACAGCGTGAGCTATGAGAAAGCGCCACGCTTCCCGAAGG
GAGAAAGGCGGACAGGTATCCGGTAAGCGGCAGGGTCGGAACAGGAGAGCGCACGAGGGAGCTTCCAGGG
GGAAACGCCTGGTATCTTTATAGTCCTGTCGGGTTTCGCCACCTCTGACTTGAGCGTCGATTTTTGTGAT
GCTCGTCAGGGGGGCGGAGCCTATGGAAAAACGCCAGCAACGCGGCCTTTTTACGGTTCCTGGCCTTTTG
CTGGCCTTTTGCTCACATGTTCTTTCCTGCGTTATCCCCTGATTCTGTGGATAACCGTATTACCGCCTTT
GAGTGACTGAAGAACCGAGCGCCGCCGTCTAAAAAGGTGATGTGTATTTGAGTAAAACAGCTTGCGTCAT
GCGGTCGCTGCGTATATGATGCGATGAGTAAATAAACAAATACGCAAGGGGAACGCATGAAGGTTATCGC
TGTACTTAACCAGAAAGGCGGGTCAGGCAAGACGACCATCGCAACCCATCTAGCCCGCGCCCTGCAACTC
GCCGGGGCCGATGTTCTGTTAGTCGATTCCGATCCCCAGGGCAGTGCCCGCGATTGGGCGGCCGTGCGGG
AAGATCAACCGCTAACCGTTGTCGGCATCGACCGCCCGACGATTGACCGCGACGTGAAGGCCATCGGCCG
GCGCGACTTCGTAGTGATCGACGGAGCGCCCCAGGCGGCGGACTTGGCTGTGTCCGCGATCAAGGCAGCC
GACTTCGTGCTGATTCCGGTGCAGCCAAGCCCTTACGACATATGGGCCACCGCCGACCTGGTGGAGCTGG
TTAAGCAGCGCATTGAGGTCACGGATGGAAGGCTACAAGCGGCCTTTGTCGTGTCGCGGGCGATCAAAGG
CACGCGCATCGGCGGTGAGGTTGCCGAGGCGCTGGCCGGGTACGAGCTGCCCATTCTTGAGTCCCGTATC
ACGCAGCGCGTGAGCTACCCAGGCACTGCCGCCGCCGGCACAACCGTTCTTGAATCAGAACCCGAGGGCG
ACGCTGCCCGCGAGGTCCAGGCGCTGGCCGCTGAAATTAAATCAAAACTCATTTGAGTTAATGAGGTAAA
GAGAAAATGAGCAAAAGCACAAACACGCTAAGTGCCGGCCGTCCGAGCGCACGCAGCAGCAAGGCTGCAA
CGTTGGCCAGCCTGGCAGACACGCCAGCCATGAAGCGGGTCAACTTTCAGTTGCCGGCGGAGGATCACAC
CAAGCTGAAGATGTACGCGGTACGCCAAGGCAAGACCATTACCGAGCTGCTATCTGAATACATCGCGCAG
CTACCAGAGTAAATGAGCAAATGAATAAATGAGTAGATGAATTTTAGCGGCTAAAGGAGGCGGCATGGAA
AATCAAGAACAACCAGGCACCGACGCCGTGGAATGCCCCATGTGTGGAGGAACGGGCGGTTGGCCAGGCG
TAAGCGGCTGGGTTGCCTGCCGGCCCTGCAATGGCACTGGAACCCCCAAGCCCGAGGAATCGGCGTGAGC
GGTCGCAAACCATCCGGCCCGGTACAAATCGGCGCGGCGCTGGGTGATGACCTGGTGGAGAAGTTGAAGG
CCGCGCAGGCCGCCCAGCGGCAACGCATCGAGGCAGAAGCACGCCCCGGTGAATCGTGGCAAGCGGCCGC
TGATCGAATCCGCAAAGAATCCCGGCAACCGCCGGCAGCCGGTGCGCCGTCGATTAGGAAGCCGCCCAAG
GGCGACGAGCAACCAGATTTTTTCGTTCCGATGCTCTATGACGTGGGCACCCGCGATAGTCGCAGCATCA
TGGACGTGGCCGTTTTCCGTCTGTCGAAGCGTGACCGACGAGCTGGCGAGGTGATCCGCTACGAGCTTCC
AGACGGGCACGTAGAGGTTTCCGCAGGGCCGGCCGGCATGGCCAGTGTGTGGGATTACGACCTGGTACTG
ATGGCGGTTTCCCATCTAACCGAATCCATGAACCGATACCGGGAAGGGAAGGGAGACAAGCCCGGCCGCG
TGTTCCGTCCACACGTTGCGGACGTACTCAAGTTCTGCCGGCGAGCCGATGGCGGAAAGCAGAAAGACGA
CCTGGTAGAAACCTGCATTCGGTTAAACACCACGCACGTTGCCATGCAGCGTACGAAGAAGGCCAAGAAC
GGCCGCCTGGTGACGGTATCCGAGGGTGAAGCCTTGATTAGCCGCTACAAGATCGTAAAGAGCGAAACCG
GGCGGCCGGAGTACATCGAGATCGAGCTAGCTGATTGGATGTACCGCGAGATCACAGAAGGCAAGAACCC
GGACGTGCTGACGGTTCACCCCGATTACTTTTTGATCGATCCCGGCATCGGCCGTTTTCTCTACCGCCTG
GCACGCCGCGCCGCAGGCAAGGCAGAAGCCAGATGGTTGTTCAAGACGATCTACGAACGCAGTGGCAGCG
CCGGAGAGTTCAAGAAGTTCTGTTTCACCGTGCGCAAGCTGATCGGGTCAAATGACCTGCCGGAGTACGA
TTTGAAGGAGGAGGCGGGGCAGGCTGGCCCGATCCTAGTCATGCGCTACCGCAACCTGATCGAGGGCGAA
GCATCCGCCGGTTCCTAATGTACGGAGCAGATGCTAGGGCAAATTGCCCTAGCAGGGGAAAAAGGTCGAA
AAGGTCTCTTTCCTGTGGATAGCACGTACATTGGGAACCCAAAGCCGTACATTGGGAACCGGAACCCGTA
CATTGGGAACCCAAAGCCGTACATTGGGAACCGGTCACACATGTAAGTGACTGATATAAAAGAGAAAAAA
GGCGATTTTTCCGCCTAAAACTCTTTAAAACTTATTAAAACTCTTAAAACCCGCCTGGCCTGTGCATAAC
TGTCTGGCCAGCGCACAGCCGAAGAGCTGCAAAAAGCGCCTACCCTTCGGTCGCTGCGCTCCCTACGCCC
CGCCGCTTCGCGTCGGCCTATCGCGGCCGCTGGCCGCTCAAAAATGGCTGGCCTACGGCCAGGCAATCTA
CCAGCGCGCGGACAAGCTAGGATTGGCAGGATATATTCAGTTGTAAATGCGAGCTGTTGGCTGGCTGGTG
GCAGGATATATTCAGTTGTAAATAAATTGACGCTTAGACAACTTAATAACACATTGCGGACGTTTTTAAT
GTACTGAATTAACGCCGAATTAATTCGAGCTCTCTAGAATCGTCGACTCGAGACTAGAGCCAAGCTGATC
TCCTTTGCCCCGGAGATCACCATGGACGACTTTCTCTATCTCTACGATCTAGGAAGAAAGTTCGACGGAG
AAGGTGACGATACCATGTTCACCACCGATAATGAGAAGATTAGCCTCTTCAATTTCAGAAAGAATGCTGA
CCCACAGATGGTTAGAGAGGCTTACGCGGCAGGTCTCATCAAGACGATCTACCCGAGTAATAATCTCCAG
GAGATCAAATACCTTCCCAAGAAGGTTAAAGATGCAGTCAAAAGATTCAGGACTAACTGCATCAAGAACA
CAGAGAAAGATATATTTCTCAAGATCAGAAGTACTATTCCAGTATGGACGATTCAAGGCTTGCTTCATAA
ACCAAGGCAAGTAATAGAGATTGGAGTCTCTAAGAAAGTAGTTCCTACTGAATCAAAGGCCATGGAGTCA
AAAATTCAGATCGAGGATCTAACAGAACTCGCCGTGAAGACTGGCGAACAGTTCATACAGAGTCTTTTAC
GACTCAATGACAAGAAGAAAATCTTCGTCAACATGGTGGAGCACGACACTCTCGTCTACTCCAAGAATAT
CAAAGATACAGTCTCAGAAGACCAAAGGGCTATTGAGACTTTTCAACAAAGGGTAATATCGGGAAACCTC
CTCGGATTCCATTGCCCAGCTATCTGTCACTTCATCAAAAGGACAGTAGAAAAGGAAGGTGGCACCTACA
AATGCCATCATTGCGATAAAGGAAAGGCTATCGTTCAAGATGCCTCTGCCGACAGTGGTCCCAAAGATGG
ACCCCCACCCACGAGGAGCATCGTGGAAAAAGAAGACGTTCCAACCACGTCTTCAAAGCAAGTGGATTGA
TGTGATATCTCCACTGACGTAAGGGATGACGCACAATCCCACTATCCTTCGCAATGAGACTTTTCAACAA
AGGGTAATATCGGGAAACCTCCTCGGATTCCATTGCCCAGCTATCTGTCACTTCATCAAAAGGACAGTAG
AAAAGGAAGGTGGCACCTACAAATGCCATCATTGCGATAAAGGAAAGGCTATCGTTCAAGATGCCTCTGC
CGACAGTGGTCCCAAAGATGGACCCCCACCCACGAGGAGCATCGTGGAAAAAGAAGACGTTCCAACCACG
TCTTCAAAGCAAGTGGATTGATGTGATATCTCCACTGACGTAAGGGATGACGCACAATCCCACTATCCTT
CGCAAGACCCTTCCTCTATATAAGGAAGTTCATTTCATTTGGAGAGAGGCCTATTTTTACAACAATTACC
AACAACAACAAACAACAAACAACATTACAATTACTATTTACAATTACAGGCCTCCCGGGTCAGGAAGCGA
AACACCAGGAACATCAGAAAGTGCAACACCAGAATCTGGATCCGGCTCTGAAACTCCTGGTACTAGTGAA
TCGGCTACCCCTGAATCAGGGTCCTGATCACGGCCATGCTAGAGTCCGCAAAAATCACCAGTCTCTCTCT
ACAAATCTATCTCTCTCTATTTTTCTCCAGAATAATGTGTGAGTAGTTCCCAGATAAGGGAATTAGGGTT
CTTATAGGGTTTCGCTCATGTGTTGAGCATATAAGAAACCCTTAGTATGTATTTGTATTTGTAAAATACT
TCTATCAATAAAATTTCTAATTCCTAAAACCAAAATCCAGTGACCTGGTAACCTGGCAGGATATATGCGG
TTGTAATTTTGGCAGGATATATGCGGTTGTAATTCATTTTTATTGTCTAAATTTCTGTATTTGTTTGTTT
GCAATTAGATCCACGTTGTGTCTCAAAATCTCTGATGTTACATTGCACAAGATAAAAATATATCATCATG
AACAATAAAACTGTCTGCTTACATAAACAGTAATACAAGGGGTGTTATGAGCCATATTCAACGGGAAACG
TCGAGGCCGCGATTAAATTCCAACATGGATGCTGATTTATATGGGTATAAATGGGCTCGCGATAATGTCG
GGCAATCAGGTGCGACAATCTATCGCTTGTATGGGAAGCCCGATGCGCCAGAGTTGTTTCTGAAACATGG
CAAAGGTAGCGTTGCCAATGATGTTACAGATGAGATGGTCAGACTAAACTGGCTGACGGAATTTATGCCT
CTTCCGACCATCAAGCATTTTATCCGTACTCCTGATGATGCATGGTTACTCACCACTGCGATCCCCGGAA
AAACAGCATTCCAGGTATTAGAAGAATATCCTGATTCAGGTGAAAATATTGTTGATGCGCTGGCAGTGTT
CCTGCGCCGGTTGCATTCGATTCCTGTTTGTAATTGTCCTTTTAACAGCGATCGCGTATTTCGTCTCGCT
CAGGCGCAATCACGAATGAATAACGGTTTGGTTGATGCGAGTGATTTTGATGACGAGCGTAATGGCTGGC
CTGTTGAACAAGTCTGGAAAGAAATGCATAAACTTTTGCCATTCTCACCGGATTCAGTCGTCACTCATGG
TGATTTCTCACTTGATAACCTTATTTTTGACGAGGGGAAATTAATAGGTTGTATTGATGTTGGACGAGTC
GGAATCGCAGACCGATACCAGGATCTTGCCATCCTATGGAACTGCCTCGGTGAGTTTTCTCCTTCATTAC
AGAAACGGCTTTTTCAAAAATATGGTATTGATAATCCTGATATGAATAAATTGCAGTTTCATTTGATGCT
CGATGAGTTTTTCTAATCAGAATTGGTTAATTGGTTGTAACACTGGCAGAGCATTACGCTGACTTGACGG
GACGGCGCAAGCTCATGACCAAAATCCCTTAACGTGAGTTACGCGTCGTTCCACTGAGCGTCAGACCCCG
TAGAAAAGATCAAAGGATCTTC
